>Addgene plasmid #28062 | pCLR2068 | depositor full sequence | sequence record 13276 | Author sequence
GACGGATCGGGAGATCTCCCGATCCCCTATGGTCGACTCTCAGTACAATCTGCTCTGATGCCGCATAGTT
AAGCCAGTATCTGCTCCCTGCTTGTGTGTTGGAGGTCGCTGAGTAGTGCGCGAGCAAAATTTAAGCTACA
ACAAGGCAAGGCTTGACCGACAATTGCATGAAGAATCTGCTTAGGGTTAGGCGTTTTGCGCTGCTTCGCG
ATGTACGGGCCAGATATACGCGTTGACATTGATTATTGACTAGTTATTAATAGTAATCAATTACGGGGTC
ATTAGTTCATAGCCCATATATGGAGTTCCGCGTTACATAACTTACGGTAAATGGCCCGCCTGGCTGACCG
CCCAACGACCCCCGCCCATTGACGTCAATAATGACGTATGTTCCCATAGTAACGCCAATAGGGACTTTCC
ATTGACGTCAATGGGTGGACTATTTACGGTAAACTGCCCACTTGGCAGTACATCAAGTGTATCATATGCC
AAGTACGCCCCCTATTGACGTCAATGACGGTAAATGGCCCGCCTGGCATTATGCCCAGTACATGACCTTA
TGGGACTTTCCTACTTGGCAGTACATCTACGTATTAGTCATCGCTATTACCATGGTGATGCGGTTTTGGC
AGTACATCAATGGGCGTGGATAGCGGTTTGACTCACGGGGATTTCCAAGTCTCCACCCCATTGACGTCAA
TGGGAGTTTGTTTTGGCACCAAAATCAACGGGACTTTCCAAAATGTCGTAACAACTCCGCCCCATTGACG
CAAATGGGCGGTAGGCGTGTACGGTGGGAGGTCTATATAAGCAGAGCTCTCTGGCTAACTAGAGAACCCA
CTGCTTACTGGCTTATCGAAATTAATACGACTCACTATAGGGAGACCCAAGCTGGCTAGCACCATGGGAC
CTAAGAAAAAGAGGAAGGTGGCGGCCGCTGACTACAAGGATGACGACGATAAATCTAGATAGTAAGCTTG
GATCCCAACTAGTCAAAAGTGAACTGGAGGAGAAGAAATCTGAACTTCGTCATAAATTGAAATATGTGCC
TCATGAATATATTGAATTAATTGAAATTGCCAGAAATTCCACTCAGGATAGAATTCTTGAAATGAAGGTA
ATGGAATTTTTTATGAAAGTTTATGGATATAGAGGTAAACATTTGGGTGGATCAAGGAAACCGGACGGAG
CAATTTATACTGTCGGATCTCCTATTGATTACGGTGTGATCGTGGATACTAAAGCTTATAGCGGAGGTTA
TAATCTGCCAATTGGCCAAGCAGATGAAATGCAACGATATGTCAAAGAAAATCAAACACGAAACAAACAT
ATCAACCCTAATGAATGGTGGAAAGTCTATCCATCTTCTGTAACGGAATTTAAGTTTTTATTTGTGAGTG
GTCACTTTAAAGGAAACTACAAAGCTCAGCTTACACGATTAAATCGTAAGACTAATTGTAATGGAGCTGT
TCTTAGTGTAGAAGAGCTTTTAATTGGTGGAGAAATGATTAAAGCCGGCACATTAACCTTAGAGGAAGTG
AGACGGAAATTTAATAACGGCGAGATAAACTTTTAAGGGCCCTTCGAAGGTAAGCCTATCCCTAACCCTC
TCCTCGGTCTCGATTCTACGCGTACCGGTCATCATCACCATCACCATTGAGTTTAAACCCGCTGATCAGC
CTCGACTGTGCCTTCTAGTTGCCAGCCATCTGTTGTTTGCCCCTCCCCCGTGCCTTCCTTGACCCTGGAA
GGTGCCACTCCCACTGTCCTTTCCTAATAAAATGAGGAAATTGCATCGCATTGTCTGAGTAGGTGTCATT
CTATTCTGGGGGGTGGGGTGGGGCAGGACAGCAAGGGGGAGGATTGGGAAGACAATAGCAGGCATGCTGG
GGATGCGGTGGGCTCTATGGCTTCTGAGGCGGAAAGAACCAGCTGGGGCTCTAGGGGGTATCCCC
[124 nt withheld, positions 1956-2079]
C
[32 nt withheld, positions 2081-2112]
CA
[57 nt withheld, positions 2115-2171]
A
[49 nt withheld, positions 2173-2221]
CCTTTGACGTTGGAGTCCACGTTCTTT
[37 nt withheld, positions 2249-2285]
ACCCTATCTCGGTCTATTCTTTTGATTTATAAGGGATTTTGGGGATTTCGGCCTATTGGTTAAAAAATGA
GCTGATTTAACAAAAATTTAACGCGAATTAATTCTGTGGAATGTGTGTCAGTTAGGGTGTGGAAAGTCCC
CAGGCTCCCCAGGCAGGCAGAAGTATGCAAAGCATGCATCTCAATTAGTCAGCAACCAGGTGTGGAAAGT
CCCCAGGCTCCCCAGCAGGCAGAAGTATGCAAAGCATGCATCTCAATTAGTCAGCAACCATAGTCCCGCC
CCTAACTCCGCCCATCCCGCCCCTAACTCCGCCCAGTTCCGCCCATTCTCCGCCCCATGGCTGACTAATT
TTTTTTATTTATGCAGAGGCCGAGGCCGCCTCTGCCTCTGAGCTATTCCAGAAGTAGTGAGGAGGCTTTT
TTGGAGGCCTAGGCTTTTGCAAAAAGCTCCCGGGAGCTTGTATATCCATTTTCGGATCTGATCAGCACGT
GTTGACAATTAATCATCGGCATAGTATATCGGCATAGTATAATACGACAAGGTGAGGAACTAAACCATGG
CCAAGCCTTTGTCTCAAGAAGAATCCACCCTCATTGAAAGAGCAACGGCTACAATCAACAGCATCCCCAT
CTCTGAAGACTACAGCGTCGCCAGCGCAGCTCTCTCTAGCGACGGCCGCATCTTCACTGGTGTCAATGTA
TATCATTTTACTGGGGGACCTTGTGCAGAACTCGTGGTGCTGGGCACTGCTGCTGCTGCGGCAGCTGGCA
ACCTGACTTGTATCGTCGCGATCGGAAATGAGAACAGGGGCATCTTGAGCCCCTGCGGACGGTGTCGACA
GGTGCTTCTCGATCTGCATCCTGGGATCAAAGCGATAGTGAAGGACAGTGATGGACAGCCGACGGCAGTT
GGGATTCGTGAATTGCTGCCCTCTGGTTATGTGTGGGAGGGCTAAGCACTTCGTGGCCGAGGAGCAGGAC
TGACACGTGCTACGAGATTTCGATTCCACCGCCGCCTTCTATGAAAGGTTGGGCTTCGGAATCGTTTTCC
GGGACGCCGGCTGGATGATCCTCCAGCGCGGGGATCTCATGCTGGAGTTCTTCGCCCACCCCAACTTGTT
TATTGCAGCTTATAATGGTTACAAATAAAGCAATAGCATCACAAATTTCACAAATAAAGCATTTTTTTCA
CTGCATTCTAGTTGTGGTTTGTCCAAACTCATCAATGTATCTTATCATGTCTGTATACCGTCGACCTCTA
GCTAGAGCTTGGCGTAATCATGGTCATAGCTGTTTCCTGTGTGAAATTGTTATCCGCTCACAATTCCACA
CAACATACGAGCCGGAAGCATAAAGTGTAAAGCCTGGGGTGCCTAATGAGTGAGCTAACTCACATTAATT
GCGTTGCGCTCACTGCCCGCTTTCCAGTCGGGAAACCTGTCGTGCCAGCTGCATTAATGAATCGGCCAAC
GCGCGGGGAGAGGCGGTTTGCGTATTGGGCGCTCTTCCGCTTCCTCGCTCACTGACTCGCTGCGCTCGGT
CGTTCGGCTGCGGCGAGCGGTATCAGCTCACTCAAAGGCGGTAATACGGTTATCCACAGAATCAGGGGAT
AACGCAGGAAAGAACATGTGAGCAAAAGGCCAGCAAAAGGCCAGGAACCGTAAAAAGGCCGCGTTGCTGG
CGTTTTTCCATAGGCTCCGCCCCCCTGACGAGCATCACAAAAATCGACGCTCAAGTCAGAGGTGGCGAAA
CCCGACAGGACTATAAAGATACCAGGCGTTTCCCCCTGGAAGCTCCCTCGTGCGCTCTCCTGTTCCGACC
CTGCCGCTTACCGGATACCTGTCCGCCTTTCTCCCTTCGGGAAGCGTGGCGCTTTCTCAATGCTCACGCT
GTAGGTATCTCAGTTCGGTGTAGGTCGTTCGCTCCAAGCTGGGCTGTGTGCACGAACCCCCCGTTCAGCC
CGACCGCTGCGCCTTATCCGGTAACTATCGTCTTGAGTCCAACCCGGTAAGACACGACTTATCGCCACTG
GCAGCAGCCACTGGTAACAGGATTAGCAGAGCGAGGTATGTAGGCGGTGCTACAGAGTTCTTGAAGTGGT
GGCCTAACTACGGCTACACTAGAAGGACAGTATTTGGTATCTGCGCTCTGCTGAAGCCAGTTACCTTCGG
AAAAAGAGTTGGTAGCTCTTGATCCGGCAAACAAACCACCGCTGGTAGCGGTGGTTTTTTTGTTTGCAAG
CAGCAGATTACGCGCAGAAAAAAAGGATCTCAAGAAGATCCTTTGATCTTTTCTACGGGGTCTGACGCTC
AGTGGAACGAAAACTCACGTTAAGGGATTTTGGTCATGAGATTATCAAAAAGGATCTTCACCTAGATCCT
TTTAAATTAAAAATGAAGTTTTAAATCAATCTAAAGTATATATGAGTAAACTTGGTCTGACAGTTACCAA
TGCTTAATCAGTGAGGCACCTATCTCAGCGATCTGTCTATTTCGTTCATCCATAGTTGCCTGACTCCCCG
TCGTGTAGATAACTACGATACGGGAGGGCTTACCATCTGGCCCCAGTGCTGCAATGATACCGCGAGACCC
ACGCTCACCGGCTCCAGATTTATCAGCAATAAACCAGCCAGCCGGAAGGGCCGAGCGCAGAAGTGGTCCT
GCAACTTTATCCGCCTCCATCCAGTCTATTAATTGTTGCCGGGAAGCTAGAGTAAGTAGTTCGCCAGTTA
ATAGTTTGCGCAACGTTGTTGCCATTGCTACAGGCATCGTGGTGTCACGCTCGTCGTTTGGTATGGCTTC
ATTCAGCTCCGGTTCCCAACGATCAAGGCGAGTTACATGATCCCCCATGTTGTGCAAAAAAGCGGTTAGC
TCCTTCGGTCCTCCGATCGTTGTCAGAAGTAAGTTGGCCGCAGTGTTATCACTCATGGTTATGGCAGCAC
TGCATAATTCTCTTACTGTCATGCCATCCGTAAGATGCTTTTCTGTGACTGGTGAGTACTCAACCAAGTC
ATTCTGAGAATAGTGTATGCGGCGACCGAGTTGCTCTTGCCCGGCGTCAATACGGGATAATACCGCGCCA
CATAGCAGAACTTTAAAAGTGCTCATCATTGGAAAACGTTCTTCGGGGCGAAAACTCTCAAGGATCTTAC
CGCTGTTGAGATCCAGTTCGATGTAACCCACTCGTGCACCCAACTGATCTTCAGCATCTTTTACTTTCAC
CAGCGTTTCTGGGTGAGCAAAAACAGGAAGGCAAAATGCCGCAAAAAAGGGAATAAGGGCGACACGGAAA
TGTTGAATACTCATACTCTTCCTTTTTCAATATTATTGAAGCATTTATCAGGGTTATTGTCTCATGAGCG
GATACATATTTGAATGTATTTAGAAAAATAAACAAATAGGGGTTCCGCGCACATTTCCCCGAAAAGTGCC
ACCTGACGTC
Features (pLannotate 1.2.2; 24 found; start..end, strand, type, name):
     36..80      -  misc_feature   bom (fragment): basis of mobility region from pBR322
    235..614     +  enhancer       CMV enhancer: human cytomegalovirus immediate early enhancer
    615..818     +  promoter       CMV promoter: human cytomegalovirus (CMV) immediate early promoter
    814..847     +  LTR            5' LTR (truncated) (fragment): truncated 5' long terminal repeat (LTR) from HIV-1
    863..881     +  promoter       T7 promoter: promoter for bacteriophage T7 RNA polymerase
    943..962     +  CDS            3xFLAG (fragment): three tandem FLAG® epitope tags
    986..1573    +  CDS            FokI cleavage domain: nonspecific DNA cleavage domain of the FokI endonuclease (Li et al., 1992) must dimerize to be catalytically active
   1589..1630    +  CDS            V5 tag: epitope tag from simian virus 5
   1686..1910    +  polyA_signal   bGH poly(A) signal: bovine growth hormone polyadenylation signal
   1914..1935    +  promoter       SV40 promoter (fragment): SV40 enhancer and early promoter
   1956..2384    +  rep_origin     f1 ori (sequence partly withheld): f1 bacteriophage origin of replication; arrow indicates direction of (+) strand synthesis
   2398..2728    +  promoter       SV40 promoter: SV40 enhancer and early promoter
   2776..2823    +  promoter       EM7 promoter: synthetic bacterial promoter&nbsp
   2842..3240    +  CDS            BSD: blasticidin S deaminase; Aspergillus terreus BSD; confers resistance to blasticidin
   3241..3268    +  CDS            BleoR (fragment): antibiotic-binding protein; Sh ble from Streptoalloteichus hindustanus; confers resistance to bleomycin, phleomycin, and Zeocin™
   3278..3403    +  CDS            ble (fragment): BLE_KLEPN - Experimental evidence at protein level: Swiss-Prot protein existence level 1. Binding protein with a strong affinity to the bleomycin family of antibiotics. Binds to CL990; an antimitotic-antibiotic compound. From Klebsiella pneumoniae.
   3398..3519    +  polyA_signal   SV40 poly(A) signal: SV40 polyadenylation signal
   3592..3608    -  protein_bind   lac operator: The lac repressor binds to the lac operator to inhibit transcription in E. coli. This inhibition can be relieved by adding lactose or isopropyl-β-D-thiogalactopyranoside (IPTG). lac repressor encoded by lacI
   3616..3646    -  promoter       lac promoter: promoter for the E. coli lac operon
   3661..3682    -  protein_bind   CAP binding site: CAP binding activates transcription in the presence of cAMP. E. coli catabolite activator protein
   3695..3787    -  CDS            lacI (fragment): lac repressor; lacI; The lac repressor binds to the lac operator to inhibit transcription in E. coli. This inhibition can be relieved by adding lactose or isopropyl-β-D-thiogalactopyranoside (IPTG).
   3970..4558    -  rep_origin     ori: high-copy-number ColE1/pMB1/pBR322/pUC origin of replication
   4729..5589    -  CDS            AmpR: β-lactamase; bla; confers resistance to ampicillin, carbenicillin, and related antibiotics
   5590..5694    -  promoter       AmpR promoter: bla
