[The description below was written by a language model from this plasmid's Addgene catalogue record and pLannotate feature annotations shown in this document.]
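Description:
pCLR2068 is a mammalian and zebrafish expression plasmid built on the pMLM290 backbone that serves as a recipient vector for assembling zinc-finger nucleases (ZFNs). It is a high-copy plasmid (about 5.7 kb) propagated in E. coli through a ColE1/pUC-type origin and selected with ampicillin via the β-lactamase gene. An f1 origin is also present. A second cassette pairs the SV40 early promoter with the bacterial EM7 promoter upstream of blasticidin S deaminase, followed by an SV40 polyadenylation signal, which would permit blasticidin selection in transfected cells. The short bleomycin-resistance, lacI and HIV LTR matches in the annotation are fragments and appear to be backbone remnants or partial matches rather than functional parts.

The payload is the nonspecific cleavage domain of the FokI endonuclease, driven by the CMV enhancer/promoter and terminated by the bGH polyadenylation signal. A T7 promoter lies between the CMV promoter and the coding region and could support in vitro transcription of mRNA, which fits the listed zebrafish use, although the record does not say so. An N-terminal FLAG epitope precedes the nuclease domain, and the feature table also detects a V5 tag sequence just downstream of it. The FokI domain carries E490K and I538K from the backbone plus an added H537R change, giving the "+" KKR obligate-heterodimer variant. This variant is designed to cleave only when paired with a complementary partner domain, reducing unwanted homodimer activity. According to the depositor, the plasmid is for expressing a ZFN directed at target sites with a 5 or 6 bp spacer. The retained XbaI and BamHI sites are listed as the cloning sites, presumably where a zinc-finger array is inserted in frame. No zinc-finger array is annotated in the sequence record.
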