Addgene plasmid #28062: pCLR2068
Depositing lab: Keith Joung. Depositing organization: Massachusetts General Hospital. Publication: An improved zinc-finger nuclease architecture for highly specific genome editing. Miller JC, Holmes MC, Wang J, Guschin DY, Lee YL, Rupniewski I, Beausejour CM, Waite AJ, Wang NS, Kim KA, Gregory PD, Pabo CO, Rebar EJ. Nat Biotechnol. 2007 Jul . 25(7):778-85. 10.1038/nbt1319 PubMed 17603475.
Backbone
  Vector backbone: pMLM290
  Backbone size w/o insert (bp): 5725
  Vector type: Mammalian Expression ; Zebrafish expression
Growth in bacteria
  Bacterial resistance: Ampicillin, 100 μg/mL
  Growth temperature: 37°C
  Growth strain: DH5alpha
  Copy number: High Copy
Gene/Insert
  Gene/Insert name: FokI endonuclease
  Mutation: Contains H537R point mutation in FokI domain, as well as E490K and I538K present in the vector backbone
  Tag / fusion protein: FLAG (N terminal on backbone)
  Cloning method: Restriction Enzyme; 5′ cloning site XbaI (not destroyed); 3′ cloning site BamHI (not destroyed)
  Sequencing primers: 5′ CMV-F
Terms and licenses: Academic/Nonprofit Terms; Industry Terms: Not Available to Industry
Depositor comments: For expression of a ZFN targeted to a site with a 5 or 6 bp spacer and “+” KKR heterodimeric FokI domain. (Doyon et. al,Nat Biotech 2011) in mammalian cells or zebrafish as described by Moore et al., PLoS One 2012 (https://www.ncbi.nlm.nih.gov/pubmed/22655075) and Cade et al., Nucleic Acids Res 2012 (https://www.ncbi.nlm.nih.gov/pubmed/22684503)
How to cite: pCLR2068 was a gift from Keith Joung (Addgene plasmid # 28062 ; http://n2t.net/addgene:28062 ; RRID:Addgene_28062)
