>Addgene plasmid #28062 | pCLR2068 | addgene partial sequence | sequence record 48820 | CMV-F 5'-CGCAAATGGGCGGTAGGCGTG-3'
ACTAGAGAACCCACTGCTTACTGGCTTATCGAAATTAATACGACTCACTATAGGGAGACCCAAGCTGGCT
AGCACCATGGGACCTAAGAAAAAGAGGAAGGTGGCGGCCGCTGACTACAAGGATGACGACGATAAATCTA
GATAGTAAGCTTGGATCCCAACTAGTCAAAAGTGAACTGGAGGAGAAGAAATCTGAACTTCGTCATAAAT
TGAAATATGTGCCTCATGAATATATTGAATTAATTGAAATTGCCAGAAATTCCACTCAGGATAGAATTCT
TGAAATGAAGGTAATGGAATTTTTTATGAAAGTTTATGGATATAGAGGTAAACATTTGGGTGGATCAAGG
AAACCGGACGGAGCAATTTATACTGTCGGATCTCCTATTGATTACGGTGTGATCGTGGATACTAAAGCTT
ATAGCGGAGGTTATAATCTGCCAATTGGCCAAGCAGATGAAATGCAACGATATGTCAAAGAAAATCAAAC
ACGAAACAAACATATCAACCCTAATGAATGGTGGAAAGTCTATCCATCTTCTGTAACGGAATTTAAGTTT
TTATTTGTGAGTGGTCACTTTAAAGGAAACTACAAAGCTCAGCTTACACGATTAAATCGTAAGACTAATT
GTAATGGAGCTGTTCTTAGTGTAGAAGAGCTTTTAATTGGTGGAGAAATGATTAAAGCCGGCACATTAAC
CTTAGAGGAAGTGAGACGGAAATTTAATAACGGCGAGATAAACTTTTAAGGGCCCTTCGAAGGTAAGCCT
ATCCCTAACCCTCTCCTCGGTCTCGATTCTACGCGTACCGGTCATCATCACCATCACCATTGAGTTTAAA
CCC
